Addgene plasmid #175935: pSIN-Olfr2
Purpose: knockout mouse Olfr2
Depositing lab: Dan Littman. Depositing organization: NYU Grossman School of Medicine. Publication: Niche-Selective Inhibition of Pathogenic Th17 Cells by Targeting Metabolic Redundancy. Wu L, Hollinshead KER, Hao Y, Au C, Kroehling L, Ng C, Lin WY, Li D, Silva HM, Shin J, Lafaille JJ, Possemato R, Pacold ME, Papagiannakopoulos T, Kimmelman AC, Satija R, Littman DR. Cell. 2020 Aug 6;182(3):641-654.e20. doi: 10.1016/j.cell.2020.06.014. Epub 2020 Jul 1. PubMed 32615085.
Backbone
  Vector backbone: pSIN
  Backbone size w/o insert (bp): 7099
  Vector type: Retroviral
Growth in bacteria
  Bacterial resistance: Ampicillin, 100 μg/mL
  Growth temperature: 37°C
  Growth strain: NEB Stable
  Copy number: Low Copy
Gene/Insert
  Gene/Insert name: Olfr2 gRNA
  gRNA/shRNA sequence: AAATAGTAGTGCCCGCAGT
  Species: M. musculus (mouse)
  Entrez Gene: Or6a2 (a.k.a. I7, MOR103-15, Olfr2, Olfr41)
  Cloning method: Restriction Enzyme; 5′ cloning site BBS I (destroyed during cloning); 3′ cloning site BBS I (destroyed during cloning)
  Sequencing primers: 5′ GAGGGCCTATTTCCCATGATTCC; 3′ AAAAAAGCACCGACTCGGTGC
Terms and licenses: Academic/Nonprofit Terms; Industry Terms: Not Available to Industry
How to cite: pSIN-Olfr2 was a gift from Dan Littman (Addgene plasmid # 175935 ; http://n2t.net/addgene:175935 ; RRID:Addgene_175935)
