[The description below was written by a language model from this plasmid's Addgene catalogue record and pLannotate feature annotations shown in this document.]
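Description:
pSIN-Olfr2 is a self-inactivating gammaretroviral vector that delivers a CRISPR guide RNA directed against mouse Olfr2 (official gene symbol Or6a2, an olfactory receptor gene), with the stated purpose of knocking out that gene. The plasmid is maintained in E. coli through a ColE1/pUC-type origin and an ampicillin resistance gene. The catalogue lists it as low copy and grown in a recombination-tolerant strain, which is common for LTR-containing plasmids. Short bom and rop fragments and an SV40 promoter are also annotated in the backbone.

The viral genome is transcribed in packaging cells from a CMV enhancer/promoter fused to a truncated 5' LTR, followed by a packaging signal and a truncated gag region that aids encapsidation. The 3' LTR carries a U3 deletion, so after reverse transcription and integration the provirus lacks LTR promoter activity and expression depends on internal promoters.

Two internal units are annotated. A human U6 RNA polymerase III promoter drives the Olfr2 spacer, which was cloned through BbsI sites destroyed in the process, fused to the S. pyogenes Cas9 gRNA scaffold. Downstream, an EF-1α core promoter drives Thy1.1 (CD90.1), a surface marker that allows transduced cells to be identified or sorted by antibody staining. A neomycin/kanamycin phosphotransferase coding sequence follows Thy1.1, although the feature table shows no separate promoter or linking element for it.

No Cas9 gene is annotated, so the nuclease must be supplied separately, for example by Cas9-expressing target cells. The associated publication concerns Th17 cell metabolism, but the record does not state what role this Olfr2 guide played in that work.
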