Features (pLannotate 1.2.2; 19 found; start..end, strand, type, name):
     29..67      +  misc_feature   bom (fragment): basis of mobility region from pBR322
     84..413     +  promoter       SV40 promoter: SV40 enhancer and early promoter
    419..520     +  misc_feature   bom (fragment): basis of mobility region from pBR322
    706..1294    -  rep_origin     ori: high-copy-number ColE1/pMB1/pBR322/pUC origin of replication
   1465..2325    -  CDS            AmpR: β-lactamase; bla; confers resistance to ampicillin, carbenicillin, and related antibiotics
   2326..2430    -  promoter       AmpR promoter: bla
   2616..2995    +  enhancer       CMV enhancer: human cytomegalovirus immediate early enhancer
   2996..3199    +  promoter       CMV promoter: human cytomegalovirus (CMV) immediate early promoter
   3200..3375    +  LTR            5' LTR (truncated): truncated long terminal repeat from Moloney murine sarcoma virus
   3497..3771    +  misc_feature   MESV Ψ (fragment): packaging signal of murine embryonic stem cell virus
   3838..4253    +  CDS            gag (truncated): truncated Moloney murine leukemia virus (MMLV) gag gene lacking the start codon
   4300..4540    +  promoter       U6 promoter: RNA polymerase III promoter for human U6 snRNA
   4570..4645    +  misc_RNA       gRNA scaffold: guide RNA scaffold for the Streptococcus pyogenes CRISPR/Cas9 system
   4752..4963    +  promoter       EF-1α core promoter: core promoter for human elongation factor EF-1α
   4983..5468    +  CDS            Thy1.1: mouse GPI-anchored cell surface glycoprotein of the immunoglobulin superfamily This allele of Thy1 is also known as CD90.1.
   5535..6326    +  CDS            neo: KKA2_KLEPN - Also known as kan, nptII. Experimental evidence at protein level: Swiss-Prot protein existence level 1. Resistance to kanamycin, neomycin, paromomycin, ribostamycin, butirosin and gentamicin B. From Klebsiella pneumoniae.
   6339..6408    +  CDS            env (fragment): murine leukemia virus gPr80 envelope polyprotein precursor; env; proteolytically cleaved into gp70SU and p15TM subunits
   6450..6875    +  LTR            3' LTR (ΔU3): self-inactivating 3' long terminal repeat (LTR) from Moloney murine leukemia virus
   6944..6984    +  CDS            rop (fragment): Rop protein, which maintains plasmids at low copy number; rop
>Addgene plasmid #175935 | pSIN-Olfr2 | addgene full sequence | sequence record 348086 | Addgene NGS Result
CGTCAGCGGGTGTTGGCGGGTGTCGGGGCGCAGCCATGACCCAGTCACGTAGCGATAGCGGAGTGTAGAT
CCGGCTGTGGAATGTGTGTCAGTTAGGGTGTGGAAAGTCCCCAGGCTCCCCAGCAGGCAGAAGTATGCAA
AGCATGCATCTCAATTAGTCAGCAACCAGGTGTGGAAAGTCCCCAGGCTCCCCAGCAGGCAGAAGTATGC
AAAGCATGCATCTCAATTAGTCAGCAACCATAGTCCCGCCCCTAACTCCGCCCATCCCGCCCCTAACTCC
GCCCAGTTCCGCCCATTCTCCGCCCCATGGCTGACTAATTTTTTTTATTTATGCAGAGGCCGAGGCCGCC
TCGGCCTCTGAGCTATTCCAGAAGTAGTGAGGAGGCTTTTTTGGAGGCCTAGGCTTTTGCAAAAAGCTTA
CTGGCTTAACTATGCGGCATCAGAGCAGATTGTACTGAGAGTGCACCATATGCGGTGTGAAATACCGCAC
AGATGCGTAAGGAGAAAATACCGCATCAGGCGCTCTTCCGCTTCCTCGCTCACTGACTCGCTGCGCTCGG
TCGTTCGGCTGCGGCGAGCGGTATCAGCTCACTCAAAGGCGGTAATACGGTTATCCACAGAATCAGGGGA
TAACGCAGGAAAGAACATGTGAGCAAAAGGCCAGCAAAAGGCCAGGAACCGTAAAAAGGCCGCGTTGCTG
GCGTTTTTCCATAGGCTCCGCCCCCCTGACGAGCATCACAAAAATCGACGCTCAAGTCAGAGGTGGCGAA
ACCCGACAGGACTATAAAGATACCAGGCGTTTCCCCCTGGAAGCTCCCTCGTGCGCTCTCCTGTTCCGAC
CCTGCCGCTTACCGGATACCTGTCCGCCTTTCTCCCTTCGGGAAGCGTGGCGCTTTCTCATAGCTCACGC
TGTAGGTATCTCAGTTCGGTGTAGGTCGTTCGCTCCAAGCTGGGCTGTGTGCACGAACCCCCCGTTCAGC
CCGACCGCTGCGCCTTATCCGGTAACTATCGTCTTGAGTCCAACCCGGTAAGACACGACTTATCGCCACT
GGCAGCAGCCACTGGTAACAGGATTAGCAGAGCGAGGTATGTAGGCGGTGCTACAGAGTTCTTGAAGTGG
TGGCCTAACTACGGCTACACTAGAAGGACAGTATTTGGTATCTGCGCTCTGCTGAAGCCAGTTACCTTCG
GAAAAAGAGTTGGTAGCTCTTGATCCGGCAAACAAACCACCGCTGGTAGCGGTGGTTTTTTTGTTTGCAA
GCAGCAGATTACGCGCAGAAAAAAAGGATCTCAAGAAGATCCTTTGATCTTTTCTACGGGGTCTGACGCT
CAGTGGAACGAAAACTCACGTTAAGGGATTTTGGTCATGAGATTATCAAAAAGGATCTTCACCTAGATCC
TTTTAAATTAAAAATGAAGTTTTAAATCAATCTAAAGTATATATGAGTAAACTTGGTCTGACAGTTACCA
ATGCTTAATCAGTGAGGCACCTATCTCAGCGATCTGTCTATTTCGTTCATCCATAGTTGCCTGACTCCCC
GTCGTGTAGATAACTACGATACGGGAGGGCTTACCATCTGGCCCCAGTGCTGCAATGATACCGCGAGACC
CACGCTCACCGGCTCCAGATTTATCAGCAATAAACCAGCCAGCCGGAAGGGCCGAGCGCAGAAGTGGTCC
TGCAACTTTATCCGCCTCCATCCAGTCTATTAATTGTTGCCGGGAAGCTAGAGTAAGTAGTTCGCCAGTT
AATAGTTTGCGCAACGTTGTTGCCATTGCTGCAGGCATCGTGGTGTCACGCTCGTCGTTTGGTATGGCTT
CATTCAGCTCCGGTTCCCAACGATCAAGGCGAGTTACATGATCCCCCATGTTGTGCAAAAAAGCGGTTAG
CTCCTTCGGTCCTCCGATCGTTGTCAGAAGTAAGTTGGCCGCAGTGTTATCACTCATGGTTATGGCAGCA
CTGCATAATTCTCTTACTGTCATGCCATCCGTAAGATGCTTTTCTGTGACTGGTGAGTACTCAACCAAGT
CATTCTGAGAATAGTGTATGCGGCGACCGAGTTGCTCTTGCCCGGCGTCAACACGGGATAATACCGCGCC
ACATAGCAGAACTTTAAAAGTGCTCATCATTGGAAAACGTTCTTCGGGGCGAAAACTCTCAAGGATCTTA
CCGCTGTTGAGATCCAGTTCGATGTAACCCACTCGTGCACCCAACTGATCTTCAGCATCTTTTACTTTCA
CCAGCGTTTCTGGGTGAGCAAAAACAGGAAGGCAAAATGCCGCAAAAAAGGGAATAAGGGCGACACGGAA
ATGTTGAATACTCATACTCTTCCTTTTTCAATATTATTGAAGCATTTATCAGGGTTATTGTCTCATGAGC
GGATACATATTTGAATGTATTTAGAAAAATAAACAAATAGGGGTTCCGCGCACATTTCCCCGAAAAGTGC
CACCTGACGTCTAAGAAACCATTATTATCATGACATTAACCTATAAAAATAGGCGTATCACGAGGCCCTT
TCGTGTTCAAGAATTAGCTTGGCCATTGCATACGTTGTATCCATATCATAATATGTACATTTATATTGGC
TCATGTCCAACATTACCGCCATGTTGACATTGATTATTGACTAGTTATTAATAGTAATCAATTACGGGGT
CATTAGTTCATAGCCCATATATGGAGTTCCGCGTTACATAACTTACGGTAAATGGCCCGCCTGGCTGACC
GCCCAACGACCCCCGCCCATTGACGTCAATAATGACGTATGTTCCCATAGTAACGCCAATAGGGACTTTC
CATTGACGTCAATGGGTGGAGTATTTACGGTAAACTGCCCACTTGGCAGTACATCAAGTGTATCATATGC
CAAGTACGCCCCCTATTGACGTCAATGACGGTAAATGGCCCGCCTGGCATTATGCCCAGTACATGACCTT
ATGGGACTTTCCTACTTGGCAGTACATCTACGTATTAGTCATCGCTATTACCATGGTGATGCGGTTTTGG
CAGTACATCAATGGGCGTGGATAGCGGTTTGACTCACGGGGATTTCCAAGTCTCCACCCCATTGACGTCA
ATGGGAGTTTGTTTTGGCACCAAAATCAACGGGACTTTCCAAAATGTCGTAACAACTCCGCCCCATTGAC
GCAAATGGGCGGTAGGCGTGTACGGTGGGAGGTCTATATAAGCAGAGCTCAATAAAAGAGCCCACAACCC
CTCACTCGGCGCGCCAGTCCTCCGATAGACTGCGTCGCCCGGGTACCCGTATTCCCAATAAAGCCTCTTG
CTGTTTGCATCCGAATCGTGGTCTCGCTGTTCCTTGGGAGGGTCTCCTCTGAGTGATTGACTACCCACGA
CGGGGGTCTTTCATTTGGGGGCTCGTCCGGGATTTGGAGACCCCTGCCCAGGGACCACCGACCCACCACC
GGGAGGTAAGCTGGCCAGCAACTTATCTGTGTCTGTCCGATTGTCTAGTGTCTATGTTTGATGTTATGCG
CCTGCGTCTGTACTAGTTAGCTAACTAGCTCTGTATCTGGCGGACCCGTGGTGGAACTGACGAGTTCTGA
ACACCCGGCCGCAACCCTGGGAGACGTCCCAGGGACTTTGGGGGCCGTTTTTGTGGCCCGACCTGAGGAA
GGGAGTCGATGTGGAATCCGACCCCGTCAGGATATGTGGTTCTGGTAGGAGACGAGAACCTAAAACAGTT
CCCGCCTCCGTCTGAATTTTTGCTTTCGGTTTGGAACCGAAGCCGCGCGTCTTGTCTGCTGCAGCGCTGC
AGCATCGTTCTGTGTTGTCTCTGTCTGACTGTGTTTCTGTATTTGTCTGAAAATTAGGGCCAGACTGTTA
CCACTCCCTTAAGTTTGACCTTAGGTCACTGGAAAGATGTCGAGCGGATCGCTCACAACCAGTCGGTAGA
TGTCAAGAAGAGACGTTGGTTACCTTCTGCTCTGCAGAATGGCCAACCTTTAACGTCGGATGGCCGCGAG
ACGGCACCTTTAACCGAGACCTCATCACCCAGGTTAAGATCAAGGTCTTTTCACCTGGCCCGCATGGACA
CCCAGACCAGGTCCCCTACATCGTGACCTGGGAAGCCTTGGCTTTTGACCCCCCTCCCTGGGTCAAGCCC
TTTGTACACCCTAAGCCTCCGCCTCCTCTTCCTCCATCCGCCCCGTCTCTCCCCCTTGAACCTCCTCGTT
CGACCCCGCCTCGATCCTCCCTTTATCCAGCCCTCACTCCTTCTCTAGGCGCCGGAATTGAAGATCTTTA
ATTAACGATCTATCGATTCTAGATCTAGAGAGGGCCTATTTCCCATGATTCCTTCATATTTGCATATACG
ATACAAGGCTGTTAGAGAGATAATTAGAATTAATTTGACTGTAAACACAAAGATATTAGTACAAAATACG
TGACGTAGAAAGTAATAATTTCTTGGGTAGTTTGCAGTTTTAAAATTATGTTTTAAAATGGACTATCATA
TGCTTACCGTAACTTGAAAGTATTTCGATTTCTTGGCTTTATATATCTTGTGGAAAGGACGAAACACCGA
AATAGTAGTGCCCGCAGTGGTTTTAGAGCTAGAAATAGCAAGTTAAAATAAGGCTAGTCCGTTATCAACT
TGAAAAAGTGGCACCGAGTCGGTGCTTTTTTGAATTTAGATCTTGAGACAAGGTGCCGGGCCGGGAATTC
GGCGAATTGGGCCCGACGTCGCATGCTCCCGGCCCCTCGAGTGGCTCCGGTGCCCGTCAGTGGGCAGAGC
GCACATCGCCCACAGTCCCCGAGAAGTTGGGGGGAGGGGTCGGCAATTGAACCGGTGCCTAGAGAAGGTG
GCGCGGGGTAAACTGGGAAAGTGATGTCGTGTACTGGCTCCGCCTTTTTCCCGAGGGTGGGGGAGAACCG
TATATAAGTGCAGTAGTCGCCGTGAACGTTCTTTTTCGCAACGGGTTTGCCGCCAGAACACAGGTGTCGT
GACGCGGCCACCATGAACCCAGCCATCAGCGTCGCTCTCCTGCTCTCAGTCTTGCAGGTGTCCCGAGGGC
AGAAGGTGACCAGCCTGACAGCCTGCCTGGTGAACCAAAACCTTCGCCTGGACTGCCGCCATGAGAATAA
CACCAAGGATAACTCCATCCAGCATGAGTTCAGCCTGACCCGAGAGAAGAGGAAGCACGTGCTCTCAGGC
ACCCTCGGGATACCCGAGCACACGTACCGCTCCCGCGTCACCCTCTCCAACCAGCCCTATATCAAGGTCC
TTACCCTAGCCAACTTCACCACCAAGGATGAGGGCGACTACTTTTGTGAGCTTCGAGTCTCGGGCGCGAA
TCCCATGAGCTCCAATAAAAGTATCAGTGTGTATAGAGACAAACTGGTCAAGTGTGGCGGCATAAGCCTG
CTGGTTCAGAACACATCCTGGATGCTGCTGCTGCTGCTTTCCCTCTCCCTCCTCCAAGCCCTGGACTTCA
TTTCTCTGGGCAGCGGCGCCACCAACTTCAGCCTGCTGAAGCAGGCCGGCGACGTGGAGGAGAACCCCGG
CCCCATGATTGAACAAGATGGATTGCACGCAGGTTCTCCGGCCGCTTGGGTGGAGAGGCTATTCGGCTAT
GACTGGGCACAACAGACAATCGGCTGCTCTGATGCCGCCGTGTTCCGGCTGTCAGCGCAGGGGCGCCCGG
TTCTTTTTGTCAAGACCGACCTGTCCGGTGCCCTGAATGAACTGCAGGACGAGGCAGCGCGGCTATCGTG
GCTGGCCACGACGGGCGTTCCTTGCGCAGCTGTGCTCGACGTTGTCACTGAAGCGGGAAGGGACTGGCTG
CTATTGGGCGAAGTGCCGGGGCAGGATCTCCTGTCATCTCACCTTGCTCCTGCCGAGAAAGTATCCATCA
TGGCTGATGCAATGCGGCGGCTGCATACGCTTGATCCGGCTACCTGCCCATTCGACCACCAAGCGAAACA
TCGCATCGAGCGAGCACGTACTCGGATGGAAGCCGGTCTTGTCGATCAGGATGATCTGGACGAAGAGCAT
CAGGGGCTCGCGCCAGCCGAACTGTTCGCCAGGCTCAAGGCGCGCATGCCCGACGGCGAGGATCTCGTCG
TGACCCATGGCGATGCCTGCTTGCCGAATATCATGGTGGAAAATGGCCGCTTTTCTGGATTCATCGACTG
TGGCCGGCTGGGTGTGGCGGACCGCTATCAGGACATAGCGTTGGCTACCCGTGATATTGCTGAAGAGCTT
GGCGGCGAATGGGCTGACCGCTTCCTCGTGCTTTACGGTATCGCCGCTCCCGATTCGCAGCGCATCGCCT
TCTATCGCCTTCTTGACGAGTTCTTCTGATTAGATATCATCAGTGGTCCAGGCTCTAGTTTTGACTCAAC
AATATCACCAGCTGAAGCCTATAGAGTACGAGCCATAGATAAAATAAAAGATTTTATTTAGTCTCCAGAA
AAAGGGGGGAATGAAAGACCCCACCTGTAGGTTTGGCAAGCTAGCTTAAGTAACGCCATTTTGCAAGGCA
TGGAAAAATACATAACTGAGAATAGAGAAGTTCAGATCAAGGTCAGGAACAGATGGAACAGGGTCGACCC
TAGAGAACCATCAGATGTTTCCAGGGTGCCCCAAGGACCTGAAATGACCCTGTGCCTTATTTGAACTAAC
CAATCAGTTCGCTTCTCGCTTCTGTTCGCGCGCTTCTGCTCCCCGAGCTCAATAAAAGAGCCCACAACCC
CTCACTCGGGGCGCCAGTCCTCCGATTGACTGAGTCGCCCGGGTACCCGTGTATCCAATAAACCCTCTTG
CAGTTGCATCCGACTTGTGGTCTCGCTGTTCCTTGGGAGGGTCTCCTCTGAGTGATTGACTACCCGTCAG
CGGGGGTCTTTCATTTGGGGGCTCGTCCGGGATCGGGAGACCCCTGCCCAGGGACCACCGACCCACCACC
GGGAGGTAAGCTGGCTGCCTCGCGCGTTTCGGTGATGACGGTGAAAACCTCTGACACATGCAGCTCCCGG
AGACGGTCACAGCTTGTCTGTAAGCGGATGCCGGGAGCAGACAAGCCCGTCAGGGCG
