>Addgene plasmid #175935 | pSIN-Olfr2 | depositor partial sequence | sequence record 341014 | guide RNA encoding sequence inserted into the pSIN vector
GAAATAGTAGTGCCCGCAGT
